Addgene plasmid #87663: RV-Cag-Dio-kikume
Purpose: retroviral vector encoding cre-dependent expression of kikume
Depositing lab: Oscar Marin. Depositing organization: King's College London. Publication: Optimization of interneuron function by direct coupling of cell migration and axonal targeting. Lim L, Pakan JMP, Selten MM, Marques-Smith A, Llorca A, Bae SE, Rochefort NL, Marin O. Nat Neurosci. 2018 Jun 18. pii: 10.1038/s41593-018-0162-9. doi: 10.1038/s41593-018-0162-9. PubMed 29915195.
Backbone
  Vector backbone: RV-CAG
  Vector type: Retroviral
Growth in bacteria
  Bacterial resistance: Ampicillin, 100 μg/mL
  Growth temperature: 37°C
  Growth strain: NEB Stable
  Copy number: High Copy
Gene/Insert
  Gene/Insert name: kikume
  Insert size (bp): 774
  Promoter: CAG
  Cloning method: Restriction Enzyme; 5′ cloning site PacI (not destroyed); 3′ cloning site AscI (not destroyed)
  Sequencing primers: 5′ pRRL-Fwd; 3′ WPRE-R
Terms and licenses: Academic/Nonprofit Terms; Industry Terms: Not Available to Industry
Depositor comments: subclone from plasmid RV-cag-dio-GFP
How to cite: RV-Cag-Dio-kikume was a gift from Oscar Marin (Addgene plasmid # 87663 ; http://n2t.net/addgene:87663 ; RRID:Addgene_87663)
