[The description below was written by a language model from this plasmid's Addgene catalogue record and pLannotate feature annotations shown in this document.]
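Description:
RV-Cag-Dio-kikume is a gammaretroviral (Moloney murine leukemia virus-type) transfer vector built on the RV-CAG backbone for Cre-dependent expression of the photoconvertible fluorescent protein kikume. It is propagated in E. coli as a high-copy plasmid through a ColE1/pUC-type origin and selected with ampicillin via the β-lactamase gene. The available sequence is annotated as a partial NGS assembly. The AmpR fragment that reappears at its end probably reflects assembly overlap rather than a second marker.

The viral genome runs on the reverse strand of the record. A CMV enhancer/promoter fused to a truncated 5' LTR drives genomic RNA production in packaging cells. It is followed by a Ψ packaging signal extending into a truncated, start-codon-less gag region that supports efficient encapsidation. Downstream sits the internal CAG promoter (CMV enhancer, chicken β-actin promoter and chimeric intron), then the DIO cassette, a WPRE to enhance transcript stability and expression, and the 3' MoMLV LTR. The cassette holds a coding sequence annotated as mKikGR, a monomeric green-to-red photoconvertible protein derived from Favia favus. This sequence lies in antisense orientation relative to CAG and is flanked on each side by paired loxP and lox2272 sites in opposing orientation. Cre first inverts the insert through one lox pair, then excises one site of the other pair, locking the reading frame in the sense orientation so that only Cre-expressing cells fluoresce.

The insert was cloned between retained PacI and AscI sites, replacing GFP in a parental RV-cag-dio-GFP plasmid. Because gammaretroviruses integrate only in dividing cells, such a vector suits labelling of Cre-defined progenitors and their progeny. The associated study concerns interneuron migration and axonal targeting.
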