Features (pLannotate 1.2.2; 25 found; start..end, strand, type, name):
    111..127     +  promoter       AmpR promoter (fragment): bla
    128..988     +  CDS            AmpR: β-lactamase; bla; confers resistance to ampicillin, carbenicillin, and related antibiotics
   1148..1736    +  rep_origin     ori: high-copy-number ColE1/pMB1/pBR322/pUC origin of replication
   1919..1971    +  CDS            lacI (fragment): lac repressor; lacI; The lac repressor binds to the lac operator to inhibit transcription in E. coli. This inhibition can be relieved by adding lactose or isopropyl-β-D-thiogalactopyranoside (IPTG).
   2055..2116    -  LTR            5' LTR (truncated) (fragment): truncated long terminal repeat from Moloney murine sarcoma virus
   2126..2705    -  LTR            LTR: long terminal repeat from Moloney murine leukemia virus
   2778..3366    -  misc_feature   WPRE: woodchuck hepatitis virus posttranscriptional regulatory element
   3376..3409    +  protein_bind   loxP: Cre-mediated recombination occurs in the 8-bp core sequence (GCATACAT). Cre recombinase
   3410..3459    +  intron         β-globin intron (fragment): internally truncated intron from human β-globin
   3460..3493    +  protein_bind   lox2272: Cre-mediated recombination occurs in the 8-bp core sequence (GGATACTT). lox2272 sites are compatible with each other, but incompatible with loxP or loxN sites (Lee and Saito, 1988). Cre recombinase
   3511..4203    +  CDS            mKikGR: mKikGR is a photoconvertible green/yellow fluorescent protein published in 2008, derived from Favia favus. It has high acid sensitivity.
   4287..4320    -  protein_bind   loxP: Cre-mediated recombination occurs in the 8-bp core sequence (GCATACAT). Cre recombinase
   4321..4370    +  intron         β-globin intron (fragment): internally truncated intron from human β-globin
   4371..4404    -  protein_bind   lox2272: Cre-mediated recombination occurs in the 8-bp core sequence (GGATACTT). lox2272 sites are compatible with each other, but incompatible with loxP or loxN sites (Lee and Saito, 1988). Cre recombinase
   4420..4476    -  CDS            HBB (fragment): HBB_LEPEU - Experimental evidence at protein level: Swiss-Prot protein existence level 1. Involved in oxygen transport from the lung to the various peripheral tissues. From Lepus europaeus (European hare).
   4474..5490    -  intron         chimeric intron: chimera between introns from chicken β-actin and rabbit β-globin
   5491..5766    -  promoter       chicken β-actin promoter: No description available
   5768..6147    -  enhancer       CMV enhancer: human cytomegalovirus immediate early enhancer
   6161..6577    -  CDS            gag (truncated): truncated Moloney murine leukemia virus (MMLV) gag gene lacking the start codon
   6644..6918    -  misc_feature   MESV Ψ (fragment): packaging signal of murine embryonic stem cell virus
   7040..7215    -  LTR            5' LTR (truncated): truncated long terminal repeat from Moloney murine sarcoma virus
   7216..7419    -  promoter       CMV promoter: human cytomegalovirus (CMV) immediate early promoter
   7420..7799    -  enhancer       CMV enhancer: human cytomegalovirus immediate early enhancer
   7934..7950    +  promoter       AmpR promoter (fragment): bla
   7951..8066    +  CDS            AmpR (fragment): β-lactamase; bla; confers resistance to ampicillin, carbenicillin, and related antibiotics
>Addgene plasmid #87663 | RV-Cag-Dio-kikume | addgene full sequence | sequence record 174323 | Addgene Partial NGS Result
CACCAATATAAATGTACATATTATGATATGGATACAACGTATGCAATGGCCAATAGCCAATATTGATTTA
TGCTATATAACCAATGAATAATATGGCTAATGGCCGGATCATTGAAAAAGGAAGAGTATGAGTATTCAAC
ATTTCCGTGTCGCCCTTATTCCCTTTTTTGCGGCATTTTGCCTTCCTGTTTTTGCTCACCCAGAAACGCT
GGTGAAAGTAAAAGATGCTGAAGATCAGTTGGGTGCACGAGTGGGTTACATCGAACTGGATCTCAACAGC
GGTAAGATCCTTGAGAGTTTTCGCCCCGAAGAACGTTTTCCAATGATGAGCACTTTTAAAGTTCTGCTAT
GTGGCGCGGTATTATCCCGTATTGACGCCGGGCAAGAGCAACTCGGTCGCCGCATACACTATTCTCAGAA
TGACTTGGTTGAGTACTCACCAGTCACAGAAAAGCATCTTACGGATGGCATGACAGTAAGAGAATTATGC
AGTGCTGCCATAACCATGAGTGATAACACTGCGGCCAACTTACTTCTGACAACGATCGGAGGACCGAAGG
AGCTAACCGCTTTTTTGCACAACATGGGGGATCATGTAACTCGCCTTGATCGTTGGGAACCGGAGCTGAA
TGAAGCCATACCAAACGACGAGCGTGACACCACGATGCCTGTAGCAATGGCAACAACGTTGCGCAAACTA
TTAACTGGCGAACTACTTACTCTAGCTTCCCGGCAACAATTAATAGACTGGATGGAGGCGGATAAAGTTG
CAGGACCACTTCTGCGCTCGGCCCTTCCGGCTGGCTGGTTTATTGCTGATAAATCTGGAGCCGGTGAGCG
TGGGTCTCGCGGTATCATTGCAGCACTGGGGCCAGATGGTAAGCCCTCCCGTATCGTAGTTATCTACACG
ACGGGGAGTCAGGCAACTATGGATGAACGAAATAGACAGATCGCTGAGATAGGTGCCTCACTGATTAAGC
ATTGGTAACTGTCAGACCAAGTTTACTCATATATACTTTAGATTGATTTGCGGCCGCAAAAGGATCTAGG
TGAAGATCCTTTTTGATAATCTCATGACCAAAATCCCTTAACGTGAGTTTTCGTTCCACTGAGCGTCAGA
CCCCGTAGAAAAGATCAAAGGATCTTCTTGAGATCCTTTTTTTCTGCGCGTAATCTGCTGCTTGCAAACA
AAAAAACCACCGCTACCAGCGGTGGTTTGTTTGCCGGATCAAGAGCTACCAACTCTTTTTCCGAAGGTAA
CTGGCTTCAGCAGAGCGCAGATACCAAATACTGTTCTTCTAGTGTAGCCGTAGTTAGGCCACCACTTCAA
GAACTCTGTAGCACCGCCTACATACCTCGCTCTGCTAATCCTGTTACCAGTGGCTGCTGCCAGTGGCGAT
AAGTCGTGTCTTACCGGGTTGGACTCAAGACGATAGTTACCGGATAAGGCGCAGCGGTCGGGCTGAACGG
GGGGTTCGTGCACACAGCCCAGCTTGGAGCGAACGACCTACACCGAACTGAGATACCTACAGCGTGAGCT
ATGAGAAAGCGCCACGCTTCCCGAAGGGAGAAAGGCGGACAGGTATCCGGTAAGCGGCAGGGTCGGAACA
GGAGAGCGCACGAGGGAGCTTCCAGGGGGAAACGCCTGGTATCTTTATAGTCCTGTCGGGTTTCGCCACC
TCTGACTTGAGCGTCGATTTTTGTGATGCTCGTCAGGGGGGCGGAGCCTATGGAAAAACGCCAGCAACGC
GGCCTTTTTACGGTTCCTGGCCTTTTGCTGGCCTTTTGCTCACATGTTCTTTCCTGCGTTATCCCCTGAT
TCTGTGGATAACCGTATTACCGCCTTTGAGTGAGCTGATACCGCTCGCCGCAGCCGAACGACCGAGCGCA
GCGAGTCAGTGAGCGAGGAAGCGGAAGAGCGCCCAATACGCAAACCGCCTCTCCCCGCGCGTTGGCCGAT
TCATTAATGCAACTATGGCCATTTAATGTAAATACTTAAGAAAAAAAACCAAATTAATTTTGATACATGC
TGCATGTGAAAGACCCCCGCTGACGGGTAGTCAATCACTCAGAGGAGACCCTCCCAAGGAACAGCGAGAC
CACAAGTCGGATGCAACTGCAMGMSGCTGACGGGTAGTCAATCACTCAGAGGAGACCCTCCCAAGGAACA
GCGAGACCACAAGTCGGATGCAACTGCAAGAGGGTTTATTGGATACACGGGTACCCGGGCGACTCAGTCA
ATCGGAGGACTGGCGCCCCGAGTGAGGGGTTGTGGGCTCTTTTATTGAGCTCGGGGAGCAGAAGCGCGCG
AACAGAAGCGAGAAGCGAACTGATTGGTTAGTTCAAATAAGGCACAGGGTCATTTCAGGTCCTTGGGGCA
CCCTGGAAACATCTGATGGTTCTCTAGAAACTGCTGAGGGCTGGACCGCATCTGGGGACCATCTGTTCTT
GGCCCTGAGCCGGGGCAGGAACTGCTTACCACAGATATCCTGTTTGGCCCATATTCAGCTGTTCCATCTG
TTCTTGGCCCTGAGCCGGGGCAGGAACTGCTTACCACAGATATCCTGTTTGGCCCATATTCAGCTGTTCC
ATCTGTTCCTGACCTTGATCTGAACTTCTCTATTCTCAGTTATGTATTTTTCCATGCCTTGCAAAATGGC
GTTACTTAAGCTAGCTTGCCAAACCTACAGGTGGGGTCTTTCATTCCCCCCTTTTTCTGGAGACTAAATA
AAATCTTTTATTTTATCGATGTTAACAAGCTCGAGCTCGAATTCCAGGCGGGGAGGCGGCCCAAAGGGAG
ATCCGACTCGTCTGAGGGCGAAGGCGAAGACGCGGAAGAGGCCGCAGAGCCGGCAGCAGGCCGCGGGAAG
GAAGGTCCGCTGGATTGAGGGCCGAAGGGACGTAGCAGAAGGACGTCCCGCGCAGAATCCAGGTGGCAAC
ACAGGCGAGCAGCCATGGAAAGGACGTCAGCTTCCCCGACAACACCACGGAATTGTCAGTGCCCAACAGC
CGAGCCCCTGTCCAGCAGCGGGCAAGGCAGGCGGCGATGAGTTCCGCCGTGGCAATAGGGAGGGGGAAAG
CGAAAGTCCCGGAAAGGAGCTGACAGGTGGTGGCAATGCCCCAACCAGTGGGGGTTGCGTCAGCAAACAC
AGTGCACACCACGCCACGTTGCCTGACAACGGGCCACAACTCCTCATAAAGAGACAGCAACCAGGATTTA
TACAAGGAGGAGAAAATGAAAGCCATACGGGAAGCAATAGCATGATACAAAGGCATTAAAGCAGCGTATC
CACATAGCGTAAAAGGAGCAACATAGTTAAGAATACCAGTCAATCTTTCACAAATTTTGTAATCCAGAGG
TTGATTGGTTTAAACATAACTTCGTATAGCATACATTATACGAAGTTATTCTTTGCACCATTCTAAAGAA
TAACAGTGATAATTTCTGGGTTAAGGCAAATAACTTCGTATAGGATACTTTATACGAAGTTATCGCGGCG
CGCCATGGTGAGCGTGATCACCAGCGAGATGAAGATCGAGCTGAGGATGGAGGGCTCCGTGAACGGCCAC
AAGTTCGTGATCACCGGCAAGGGCAGCGGCCGGCCCTACGAGGGCACCCAGACCGTGGACCTGACCGTGA
TCGAGGGCGGCCCCCTGCCCTTCGCCTTCGACATCCTGACCACCGCCTTCCACTACGGCAACAGGGTGTT
CGTGGAGTACCCCGAGGAGATCGTGGACTACTTCAAGCAGAGCTTCCCCGAGGGCTACAGCTGGGAGAGG
AGCATGAGCTACGAGGACGGCGGCATCTGCCTGGCCACCAACAACATCACCATGAAGAAGGACGGCAGCA
ACACCTTCGTGAACGAGATCAGGTTCGACGGCACCAACTTCCCCGCCAACGGCCCCGTGATGCAGAGGAA
GACCGTGAAGTGGGAGCCCAGCACCGAGAAGATGTACGTGAGGGACGGCGTGCTGAAGGGCGACGTGGAG
ATGGCCCTGCTGCTGGAGGGCGGCGGCCACTACAGGTGCGACTTCAGGACCACCTACAAGGCCAAGAAGG
TGGTGCAGCTGCCCGACTACCACTACGTGGACCACCAGATGGAGATCACCAGCCACGACAAGGACTACAA
CAAGGTGAAGGCCTACGAGCACGCCAAGGCCTACAGCGGCACCTACAGGGGCGCCAAGTACGAGTTCGAG
GCCACCGGTAATTCCGCTGACGGCGGCGGAGGATCGGGTGGTAGTGGTGGTTCAGGAGGAGGATCGACCC
AAGGATAATTAATTAAATAACTTCGTATAATGTATGCTATACGAAGTTATTAAGAGGTTTCATATTGCTA
ATAGCAGCTACAATCCAGCTACCATTCTGCATAACTTCGTATAAAGTATCCTATACGAAGTTATTCCGGA
TCCGCTAGCGAATTCTTTGCCAAAATGATGAGACAGCACAATAACCAGCACGTTGCCCAGGAGCTGTAGG
AAAAAGAAGAAGGCATGAACATGGTTAGCAGAGGCTCTAGAGCCGCCGGTCACACGCCAGAAGCCGAACC
CCGCCCTGCCCCGTCCCCCCCGAAGGCAGCCGTCCCCCCGCGGACAGCCCCGAGGCTGGAGAGGGAGAAG
GGGACGGCGGCGCGGCGACGCACGAAGGCCCTCCCCGCCCATTTCCTTCCTGCCGGCGCCGCACCGCTTC
GCCCCGCGCCCGCTAGAGGGGGTGCGGCGGCGCCTCCCAGATTTCGGCTCCGCACAGATTTGGGACAAAG
GAAGTCCCTGCGCCCTCTCGCACGATTACCATAAAAGGCAATGGCTGCGGCTCGCCGCGCCTCGACAGCC
GCCGGCGCTCCGGGGGCCGCCGCGCCCCTCCCCCGAGCCCTCCCCGGCCCGAGGCGGCCCCGCCCCGCCC
GGCACCCCCACCTGCCGCCACCCCCCGCCCGGCACGGCGAGCCCCGCGCCACGCCCCGTACGGAGCCCCG
CACCCGAAGCCGGGCCGTGCTCAGCAACTCGGGGAGGGGGGTGCAGGGGGGGTTGCAGCCCGACCGACGC
GCCCACACCCCCTGCTCACCCCCCCACGCACACACCCCGCACGCAGCCTTTGTTCCCCTCGCAGCCCCCC
CCGCACCGCGGGGCACCGCCCCCGGCCGCGCTCCCCTCGCGCACACTGCGGAGCGCACAAAGCCCCGCGC
CGCGCCCGCAGCGCTCACAGCCGCCGGGCAGCGCGGAGCCGCACGCGGCGCTCCCCACGCACACACACAC
GCACGCACCCCCCGAGCCGCTCCCCCCGCACAAAGGGCCCTCCCGGAGCCCCTCAAGGCTTTCACGCAGC
CACAGAAAAGAAACAAGCCGTCATTAAACCAAGCGCTAATTACAGCCCGGAGGAGAAGGGCCGTCCCGCC
CGCTCACCTGTGGGAGTAACGCGGTCAGTCAGAGCCGGGGCGGGCGGCGCGAGGCGGCGGCGGAGCGGGG
CACGGGGCGAAGGCAGCGCGCAGCGACTCCCGCCCGCCGCGCGCTTCGCTTTTTATAGGGCCGCCGCCGC
CGCCGCCTCGCCATAAAAGGAAACTTTCGGAGCGCGCCGCTCTGATTGGCTGCCGCCGCACCTCTCCGCC
TCGCCCCGCCCCGCCCCTCGCCCCGCCCCGCCCCGCCTGGCGCGCGCCCCCCCCCCCCCCGCCCCCATCG
CTGCACAAAATAATTAAAAAATAAATAAATACAAAATTGGGGGTGGGGAGGGGGGGGAGATGGGGAGAGT
GAAGCAGAACGTGGGGCTCACCTCGACCATGGTAATAGCGATGACTAATACGTAGATGTACTGCCAAGTA
GGAAAGTCCCATAAGGTCATGTACTGGGCATAATGCCAGGCGGGCCATTTACCGTCATTGACGTCAATAG
GGGGCGTACTTGGCATATGATACACTTGATGTACTGCCAAGTGGGCAGTTTACCGTAAATACTCCACCCA
TTGACGTCAATGGAAAGTCCCTATTGGCGTTACTATGGGAACATACGTCATTATTGACGTCAATGGGCGG
GGGTCGTTGGGCGGTCAGCCAGGCGGGCCATTTACCGTAAGTTATGTAACGCGGAACTCCATATATGGGC
TATGAACTAATGACCCCGTAATTGATTACTATTAATAACTAGTCAATAATCAATGTCGACATCGAATTCC
GGCGCCTAGAGAAGGAGTGAGGGCTGGATAAAGGGAGGATCGAGGCGGGGTCGAACGAGGAGGTTCAAGG
GGGAGAGACGGGGCGGATGGAGGAAGAGGAGGCGGAGGCTTAGGGTGTACAAAGGGCTTGACCCAGGGAG
GGGGGTCAAAAGCCAAGGCTTCCCAGGTCACGATGTAGGGGACCTGGTCTGGGTGTCCATGCGGGCCAGG
TGAAAAGACCTTGATCTTAACCTGGGTGATGAGGTCTCGGTTAAAGGTGCCGTCTCGCGGCCATCCGACG
TTAAAGGTTGGCCATTCTGCAGAGCAGAAGGTAACCCAACGTCTCTTCTTGACATCTACCGACTGGTTGT
GAGCGATCCGCTCGACATCTTTCCAGTGACCTAAGGTCAAACTTAAGGGAGTGGTAACAGTCTGGCCCTA
ATTTTCAGACAAATACAGAAACACAGTCAGACAGAGACAACACAGAACGATGCTGCAGCGCTGCAGCAGA
CAAGACGCGCGGCTTCGGTTCCAAACCGAAAGCAAAAATTCAGACGGAGGCGGGAACTGTTTTAGGTTCT
CGTCTCCTACCAGAACCACATATCCTGACGGGGTCGGATTCCACATCGACTCCCTTCCTCAGGTCGGGCC
ACAAAAACGGCCCCCAAAGTCCCTGGGACGTCTCCCAGGGTTGCGGCCGGGTGTTCAGAACTCGTCAGTT
CCACCACGGGTCCGCCAGATACAGAGCTAGTTAGCTAACTAGTACAGACGCAGGCGCATAACATCAAACA
TAGACACTAGACAATCGGACAGACACAGATAAGTTGCTGGCCAGCTTACCTCCCGGTGGTGGGTCGGTGG
TCCCTGGGCAGGGGTCTCCAAATCCCGGACGAGCCCCCAAATGAAAGACCCCCGTCGTGGGTAGTCAATC
ACTCAGAGGAGACCCTCCCAAGGAACAGCGAGACCACGATTCGGATGCAAACAGCAAGAGGCTTTATTGG
GAATACGGGTACCCGGGCGACTCAGTCAATCGGAGGACTGGCGCCCCGAGTGAGGGGTTGTGGGCTCTTT
TATTGAGCTCTGCTTATATAGACCTCCCACCGTACACGCCTACCGCCCATTTGCGTCAATGGGGCGGAGT
TGTTACGACATTTTGGAAAGTCCCGTTGATTTTGGTGCCAAAACAAACTCCCATTGACGTCAATGGGGTG
GAGACTTGGAAATCCCCGTGAGTCAAACCGCTATCCACGCCCATTGATGTACTGCCAAAACCGCATCACC
ATGGTAATAGCGATGACTAATACGTAGATGTACTGCCAAGTAGGAAAGTCCCATAAGGTCATGTACTGGG
CATAATGCCAGGCGGGCCATTTACCGTCATTGACGTCAATAGGGGGCGTACTTGGCATATGATACACTTG
ATGTACTGCCAAGTGGGCAGTTTACCGTAAATACTCCACCCATTGACGTCAATGGAAAGTCCCTATTGGC
GTTACTATGGGAACATACGTCATTATTGACGTCAATGGGCGGGGGTCGTTGGGCGGTCAGCCAGGCGGGC
CATTTACCGTAAGTTATGTAACGCGGAACTCCATATATGGGCTATGAACTAATGACCCCGTAATTGATTA
CTATTAATAACTAGTCAATAATCAATGTCAACATGGCGGTAATGTTGGACATGAGCCAATATAAATGTAC
ATATTATGATATGGATACAACGTATGCAATGGCCAATAGCCAATATTGATTTATGCTATATAACCAATGA
ATAATATGGCTAATGGCCGGATCATTGAAAAAGGAAGAGTATGAGTATTCAACATTTCCGTGTCGCCCTT
ATTCCCTTTTTTGCGGCATTTTGCCTTCCTGTTTTTGCTCACCCAGAAACGCTGGTGAAAGTAAAAGATG
CTGAAGATCAGTTGGG
